LOCUS       Exported 4736 bp ds-DNA circular SYN 13-MAY-2021
DEFINITION  synthetic circular DNA
ACCESSION   .
VERSION     .
KEYWORDS    pDS297
SOURCE      synthetic DNA construct
  ORGANISM  synthetic DNA construct
REFERENCE   1 (bases 1 to 4736)
  AUTHORS   Strickland D, Lin Y, Wagner E, Hope CM, Zayner J, Antoniou C,
            Sosnick TR, Weiss EL, Glotzer M
  TITLE     TULIPs: tunable, light-controlled interacting protein tags for cell
            biology.
  JOURNAL   Nat Methods. 2012 Mar 4. doi: 10.1038/nmeth.1904.
  PUBMED    22388287
REFERENCE   2 (bases 1 to 4736)
  AUTHORS   .
  TITLE     Direct Submission
  JOURNAL   Exported May 13, 2021 from SnapGene Server 1.1.58
            http://www.snapgene.com
FEATURES             Location/Qualifiers
     source          1..4736
                     /organism="synthetic DNA construct"
                     /mol_type="other DNA"
     promoter        23..464
                     /gene="S. cerevisiae GAL1"
                     /label=GAL1 promoter
                     /note="inducible promoter, regulated by Gal4"
     protein_bind    23..140
                     /label=UAS
                     /bound_moiety="Gal4"
                     /note="upstream activating sequence mediating
                     Gal4-dependent induction"
     primer_bind     435..458
                     /label=GAL1
                     /note="S. cerevisiae GAL1 promoter, forward primer"
     primer_bind     complement(536..552)
                     /label=KS primer
                     /note="common sequencing primer, one of multiple similar
                     variants"
     primer_bind     complement(537..553)
                     /label=pBluescriptKS
                     /note="For pBluescript vector"
     terminator      859..1106
                     /gene="S. cerevisiae CYC1"
                     /label=CYC1 terminator
                     /note="transcription terminator for CYC1"
     primer_bind     complement(875..893)
                     /label=CYC1
                     /note="CYC1 transcription termination signal, reverse
                     primer"
     primer_bind     complement(1181..1200)
                     /label=pRS-marker
                     /note="pRS vectors, use to sequence yeast selectable
                     marker"
     primer_bind     1300..1322
                     /label=pGEX 3'
                     /note="pGEX vectors, reverse primer"
     CDS             complement(1440..2243)
                     /codon_start=1
                     /gene="S. cerevisiae URA3"
                     /product="orotidine-5'-phosphate decarboxylase, required
                     for uracil biosynthesis"
                     /label=URA3
                     /note="yeast auxotrophic marker, counterselectable with
                     5-fluoroorotic acid (5-FOA)"
                     /translation="MSKATYKERAATHPSPVAAKLFNIMHEKQTNLCASLDVRTTKELL
                     ELVEALGPKICLLKTHVDILTDFSMEGTVKPLKALSAKYNFLLFEDRKFADIGNTVKLQ
                     YSAGVYRIAEWADITNAHGVVGPGIVSGLKQAAEEVTKEPRGLLMLAELSCKGSLSTGE
                     YTKGTVDIAKSDKDFVIGFIAQRDMGGRDEGYDWLIMTPGVGLDDKGDALGQQYRTVDD
                     VVSTGSDIIIVGRGLFAKGRDAKVEGERYRKAGWEAYLRRCGQQN"
     promoter        complement(2244..2459)
                     /gene="S. cerevisiae URA3"
                     /label=URA3 promoter
     primer_bind     complement(2471..2489)
                     /label=pBRforEco
                     /note="pBR322 vectors, upsteam of EcoRI site, forward
                     primer"
     promoter        2557..2661
                     /gene="bla"
                     /label=AmpR promoter
     CDS             2662..3522
                     /codon_start=1
                     /gene="bla"
                     /product="beta-lactamase"
                     /label=AmpR
                     /note="confers resistance to ampicillin, carbenicillin, and
                     related antibiotics"
                     /translation="MSIQHFRVALIPFFAAFCLPVFAHPETLVKVKDAEDQLGARVGYI
                     ELDLNSGKILESFRPEERFPMMSTFKVLLCGAVLSRIDAGQEQLGRRIHYSQNDLVEYS
                     PVTEKHLTDGMTVRELCSAAITMSDNTAANLLLTTIGGPKELTAFLHNMGDHVTRLDRW
                     EPELNEAIPNDERDTTMPVAMATTLRKLLTGELLTLASRQQLIDWMEADKVAGPLLRSA
                     LPAGWFIADKSGAGERGSRGIIAALGPDGKPSRIVVIYTTGSQATMDERNRQIAEIGAS
                     LIKHW"
     primer_bind     complement(2880..2899)
                     /label=Amp-R
                     /note="Ampicillin resistance gene, reverse primer"
     rep_origin      3693..4281
                     /direction=RIGHT
                     /label=ori
                     /note="high-copy-number ColE1/pMB1/pBR322/pUC origin of
                     replication"
     primer_bind     4182..4201
                     /label=pBR322ori-F
                     /note="pBR322 origin, forward primer"
     primer_bind     4435..4452
                     /label=L4440
                     /note="L4440 vector, forward primer"
     protein_bind    4569..4590
                     /label=CAP binding site
                     /bound_moiety="E. coli catabolite activator protein"
                     /note="CAP binding activates transcription in the presence
                     of cAMP."
     promoter        4605..4635
                     /label=lac promoter
                     /note="promoter for the E. coli lac operon"
     protein_bind    4643..4659
                     /label=lac operator
                     /bound_moiety="lac repressor encoded by lacI"
                     /note="The lac repressor binds to the lac operator to
                     inhibit transcription in E. coli. This inhibition can be
                     relieved by adding lactose or
                     isopropyl-beta-D-thiogalactopyranoside (IPTG)."
     primer_bind     4648..4670
                     /label=M13/pUC Reverse
                     /note="In lacZ gene"
     primer_bind     4667..4683
                     /label=M13 rev
                     /note="common sequencing primer, one of multiple similar
                     variants"
     primer_bind     4667..4683
                     /label=M13 Reverse
                     /note="In lacZ gene. Also called M13-rev"
     promoter        4701..4719
                     /label=T3 promoter
                     /note="promoter for bacteriophage T3 RNA polymerase"
ORIGIN
        1 cgtttaaacg gcgcgcctag tacggattag aagccgccga gcgggtgaca gccctccgaa
       61 ggaagactct cctccgtgcg tcctcgtctt caccggtcgc gttcctgaaa cgcagatgtg
      121 cctcgcgccg cactgctccg aacaataaag attctacaat actagctttt atggttatga
      181 agaggaaaaa ttggcagtaa cctggcccca caaaccttca aatgaacgaa tcaaattaac
      241 aaccatagga tgataatgcg attagttttt tagccttatt tctggggtaa ttaatcagcg
      301 aagcgatgat ttttgatcta ttaacagata tataaatgca aaaactgcat aaccacttta
      361 actaatactt tcaacatttt cggtttgtat tacttcttat tcaaatgtaa taaaagtatc
      421 aacaaaaaat tgttaatata cctctatact ttaacgtcaa ggagaaaaac cccggattct
      481 gaagcggccg cactagtgga tcccccgggc tgcaggaatt ggatatcaag cttatcgata
      541 ccgtcgacct cgacaatgcc agaacttgga tttagcatat caggtggtgt cgggggtaga
      601 ggaaacccat tcagacctga tgatgatggt atatttgtaa caagggtaca acctgaagga
      661 ccagcatcaa aattactgca gccaggtgat aaaattattc aggctaatgg ctacagtttt
      721 ataaatattg aacatggaca agcagtgtcc ttgctaaaaa ctttccagaa tacagttgaa
      781 ctcatcattg tacgagaagt tggtaacggt gcaaaacaag agattcgagt gagggttgaa
      841 aaagactcta gactcgagtc atgtaattag ttatgtcacg cttacattca cgccctcccc
      901 ccacatccgc tctaaccgaa aaggaaggag ttagacaacc tgaagtctag gtccctattt
      961 atttttttat agttatgtta gtattaagaa cgttatttat atttcaaatt tttctttttt
     1021 ttctgtacag acgcgtgtac gcatgtaaca ttatactgaa aaccttgctt gagaaggttt
     1081 tgggacgctc gaaggcttta atttgcggcc ggcgcctgat gcggtatttt ctccttacgc
     1141 atctgtgcgg tatttcacac cgcatatggt gcactctcag tacaatctgc tctgatgccg
     1201 catagttaag ccagccccga cacccgccaa cacccgctga cgcgccctga cgggcttgtc
     1261 tgctcccggc atccgcttac agacaagctg tgaccgtctc cgggagctgc atgtgtcaga
     1321 ggttttcacc gtcatcaccg aaacgcgcga gacgaaaggg cgggtaataa ctgatataat
     1381 taaattgaag ctctaatttg tgagtttagt atacatgcat ttacttataa tacagttttt
     1441 tagttttgct ggccgcatct tctcaaatat gcttcccagc ctgcttttct gtaacgttca
     1501 ccctctacct tagcatccct tccctttgca aatagtcctc ttccaacaat aataatgtca
     1561 gatcctgtag agaccacatc atccacggtt ctatactgtt gacccaatgc gtctcccttg
     1621 tcatctaaac ccacaccggg tgtcataatc aaccaatcgt aaccttcatc tcttccaccc
     1681 atgtctcttt gagcaataaa gccgataaca aaatctttgt cgctcttcgc aatgtcaaca
     1741 gtacccttag tatattctcc agtagatagg gagcccttgc atgacaattc tgctaacatc
     1801 aaaaggcctc taggttcctt tgttacttct tctgccgcct gcttcaaacc gctaacaata
     1861 cctgggccca ccacaccgtg tgcattcgta atgtctgccc attctgctat tctgtataca
     1921 cccgcagagt actgcaattt gactgtatta ccaatgtcag caaattttct gtcttcgaag
     1981 agtaaaaaat tgtacttggc ggataatgcc tttagcggct taactgtgcc ctccatggaa
     2041 aaatcagtca agatatccac atgtgttttt agtaaacaaa ttttgggacc taatgcttca
     2101 actaactcca gtaattcctt ggtggtacga acatccaatg aagcacacaa gtttgtttgc
     2161 ttttcgtgca tgatattaaa tagcttggca gcaacaggac taggatgagt agcagcacgt
     2221 tccttatatg tagctttcga catgatttat cttcgtttcc tgcatgtttt tgttctgtgc
     2281 agttgggtta agaatactgg gcaatttcat gtttcttcaa cactacatat gcgtatatat
     2341 accaatctaa gtctgtgctc cttccttcgt tcttccttct gttcggagat taccgaatca
     2401 aaaaaatttc aaagaaaccg aaatcaaaaa aaagaataaa aaaaaaatga tgaattgaat
     2461 tgaaaagctg gcctcgtgat acgcctattt ttataggtta atgtcatgat aataatggtt
     2521 tcttagacgt caggtggcac ttttcgggga aatgtgcgcg gaacccctat ttgtttattt
     2581 ttctaaatac attcaaatat gtatccgctc atgagacaat aaccctgata aatgcttcaa
     2641 taatattgaa aaaggaagag tatgagtatt caacatttcc gtgtcgccct tattcccttt
     2701 tttgcggcat tttgccttcc tgtttttgct cacccagaaa cgctggtgaa agtaaaagat
     2761 gctgaagatc agttgggtgc acgagtgggt tacatcgaac tggatctcaa cagcggtaag
     2821 atccttgaga gttttcgccc cgaagaacgt tttccaatga tgagcacttt taaagttctg
     2881 ctatgtggcg cggtattatc ccgtattgac gccgggcaag agcaactcgg tcgccgcata
     2941 cactattctc agaatgactt ggttgagtac tcaccagtca cagaaaagca tcttacggat
     3001 ggcatgacag taagagaatt atgcagtgct gccataacca tgagtgataa cactgcggcc
     3061 aacttacttc tgacaacgat cggaggaccg aaggagctaa ccgctttttt gcacaacatg
     3121 ggggatcatg taactcgcct tgatcgttgg gaaccggagc tgaatgaagc cataccaaac
     3181 gacgagcgtg acaccacgat gcctgtagca atggcaacaa cgttgcgcaa actattaact
     3241 ggcgaactac ttactctagc ttcccggcaa caattaatag actggatgga ggcggataaa
     3301 gttgcaggac cacttctgcg ctcggccctt ccggctggct ggtttattgc tgataaatct
     3361 ggagccggtg agcgtgggtc tcgcggtatc attgcagcac tggggccaga tggtaagccc
     3421 tcccgtatcg tagttatcta cacgacgggg agtcaggcaa ctatggatga acgaaataga
     3481 cagatcgctg agataggtgc ctcactgatt aagcattggt aactgtcaga ccaagtttac
     3541 tcatatatac tttagattga tttaaaactt catttttaat ttaaaaggat ctaggtgaag
     3601 atcctttttg ataatctcat gaccaaaatc ccttaacgtg agttttcgtt ccactgagcg
     3661 tcagaccccg tagaaaagat caaaggatct tcttgagatc ctttttttct gcgcgtaatc
     3721 tgctgcttgc aaacaaaaaa accaccgcta ccagcggtgg tttgtttgcc ggatcaagag
     3781 ctaccaactc tttttccgaa ggtaactggc ttcagcagag cgcagatacc aaatactgtc
     3841 cttctagtgt agccgtagtt aggccaccac ttcaagaact ctgtagcacc gcctacatac
     3901 ctcgctctgc taatcctgtt accagtggct gctgccagtg gcgataagtc gtgtcttacc
     3961 gggttggact caagacgata gttaccggat aaggcgcagc ggtcgggctg aacggggggt
     4021 tcgtgcacac agcccagctt ggagcgaacg acctacaccg aactgagata cctacagcgt
     4081 gagctatgag aaagcgccac gcttcccgaa gggagaaagg cggacaggta tccggtaagc
     4141 ggcagggtcg gaacaggaga gcgcacgagg gagcttccag ggggaaacgc ctggtatctt
     4201 tatagtcctg tcgggtttcg ccacctctga cttgagcgtc gatttttgtg atgctcgtca
     4261 ggggggcgga gcctatggaa aaacgccagc aacgcggcct ttttacggtt cctggccttt
     4321 tgctggcctt ttgctcacat gttctttcct gcgttatccc ctgattctgt ggataaccgt
     4381 attaccgcct ttgagtgagc tgataccgct cgccgcagcc gaacgaccga gcgcagcgag
     4441 tcagtgagcg aggaagcgga agagcgccca atacgcaaac cgcctctccc cgcgcgttgg
     4501 ccgattcatt aatgcagctg gcacgacagg tttcccgact ggaaagcggg cagtgagcgc
     4561 aacgcaatta atgtgagtta gctcactcat taggcacccc aggctttaca ctttatgctt
     4621 ccggctcgta tgttgtgtgg aattgtgagc ggataacaat ttcacacagg aaacagctat
     4681 gaccatgatt acgccaagct aattaaccct cactaaaggg aacaaaagct ggagct
//
