[The description below was written by a language model from this plasmid's Addgene catalogue record and the feature table of its GenBank file.]
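Description:
pDS297 is a 4,736 bp yeast expression plasmid built on YIPlac211, an integrating vector for Saccharomyces cerevisiae. The feature table shows no yeast replication origin (no 2μ or CEN/ARS element), which fits this type of backbone: stable maintenance in yeast depends on recombination into the genome. Transformants are selected through the URA3 marker, which is driven by its own promoter. URA3 complements uracil auxotrophy and can be counterselected with 5-fluoroorotic acid. In E. coli the plasmid replicates at high copy from a ColE1/pUC-type origin and is selected with ampicillin through the bla gene. Remnants of the lacZ cloning region (CAP site, lac promoter and operator, M13 reverse and T3 primer sites) flank the insertion site and are useful for sequencing.

The payload is a PGAL–cpPDZ–TCYC1 cassette. The GAL1 promoter, including its Gal4-binding upstream activating sequence, gives galactose-inducible transcription, and the CYC1 terminator ends the transcript. The cpPDZ coding sequence is not annotated as its own feature in the GenBank record, but it presumably occupies the short unannotated interval between promoter and terminator. No tags or fusion partners are recorded. The name suggests a circularly permuted PDZ domain, although the record does not define it. The catalogue lists budding yeast as the insert species, but the record does not otherwise describe where the domain comes from.

The associated publication describes TULIPs, tunable light-controlled interacting protein tags. pDS297 therefore probably supplies inducible expression of the unfused PDZ-type binding domain in yeast, but the record does not state its specific experimental role.
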