Addgene plasmid #34986: pDS297
Depositing lab: Michael Glotzer. Depositing organization: University of Chicago. Publication: TULIPs: tunable, light-controlled interacting protein tags for cell biology. Strickland D, Lin Y, Wagner E, Hope CM, Zayner J, Antoniou C, Sosnick TR, Weiss EL, Glotzer M. Nat Methods. 2012 Mar 4. doi: 10.1038/nmeth.1904. PubMed 22388287.
Backbone
  Vector backbone: YIPlac211
  Modifications to backbone: PGAL–cpPDZ–TCYC1 cassette inserted into YIPlac211
  Vector type: Yeast Expression
  Selectable markers: URA3
Growth in bacteria
  Bacterial resistance: Ampicillin, 100 μg/mL
  Growth temperature: 37°C
  Growth strain: DH5alpha
  Copy number: High Copy
Gene/Insert
  Gene/Insert name: cpPDZ
  Species: S. cerevisiae (budding yeast)
  Promoter: GAL1
  Cloning method: Restriction Enzyme; 5′ cloning site SacI (not destroyed); 3′ cloning site KpnI (destroyed during cloning)
  Sequencing primers: 5′ M13 rev
Resource information
  A portion of this plasmid was derived from a plasmid made by: Sequences from pGREG plasmids (EUROSCARF). cpPDZ CDS from Shohei Koide, University of Chicago
Terms and licenses: Academic/Nonprofit Terms; Industry Terms: Not Available to Industry
How to cite: pDS297 was a gift from Michael Glotzer (Addgene plasmid # 34986 ; http://n2t.net/addgene:34986 ; RRID:Addgene_34986)
