>Addgene plasmid #34986 | pDS297 | addgene partial sequence | sequence record 44548 | CYC1 5'-GCGTGAATGTAAGCGTGAC-3'
AGTCTTTTTCNCCCTCACTCGAATCTCTTGTTTTGCACCGTTACCAACTTCTCGTACAATGATGAGTTCA
ACTGTATTCTGGAAAGTTTTTAGCAAGGACACTGCTTGTCCATGTTCAATATTTATAAAACTGTAGCCAT
TAGCCTGAATAATTTTATCACCTGGCTGCAGTAATTTTGATGCTGGTCCTTCAGGTTGTACCCTTGTTAC
AAATATACCATCATCATCAGGTCTGAATGGGTTTCCTCTACCCCCGACACCACCTGATATGCTAAATCCA
AGTTCTGGCATTGTCGAGGTCGACGGTATCGATAAGCTTGATATCCAATTCCTGCAGCCCGGGGGATCCA
CTAGTGCGGCCGCTTCAGAATCCGGGGTTTTTCTCCTTGACGTTAAAGTATAGAGGTATATTAACAATTT
TTTGTTGATACTTTTATTACATTTGAATAAGAAGTAATACAAACCGAAAATGTTGAAAGTATTAGTTAAA
GTGGTTATGCAGTTTTTGCATTTATATATCTGTTAATAGATCAAAAATCATCGCTTCGCTGATTAATTAC
CCCAGAAATAAGGCTAAAAAACTAATCGCATTATCATCCTATGGTTGTTAATTTGATTCGTTCATTTGAA
GGTTTGTGGGGCCAGGTTACTGCCAATTTTTCCTCTTCATAACCATAAAAGCTAGTATTGTAGAATCTTT
ATTGTTCGGAGCAGTGCGGCGCGAGGCACATCTGCGTTTCAGGAACGCGACCGGTGAAGACGAGGACGCA
CGGAGGAGAGTCTTCCTTC
